Addgene plasmid #20210: pMC-TNFalpha
Depositing lab: Martin Holcik. Depositing organization: Children's Hospital of Eastern Ontario Research Institute. Publication: hnRNP A1 regulates UV-induced NF-kappaB signalling through destabilization of cIAP1 mRNA. Zhao TT, Graber TE, Jordan LE, Cloutier M, Lewis SM, Goulet I, Cote J, Holcik M. Cell Death Differ. 2009 Feb . 16(2):244-52. 10.1038/cdd.2008.146 PubMed 18846111.
Backbone
  Vector backbone: pcDNA3
  Backbone manufacturer: Invitrogen
  Backbone size w/o insert (bp): 5400
  Modifications to backbone: The expression plasmid pMC was constructed by inserting a synthetic polylinker (5′-AGC TTG CGG CCG CTA GCC TCG AGG GAT CCT CTA GAA TGC A-3′) into a pcDNA3 vector (Invitrogen) followed by insertion of the chloramphenicol acetyl transferase (CAT) coding sequence. The CAT insert was generated by PCR amplification using pCAT as a template.
  Vector type: Mammalian Expression
  Selectable markers: Neomycin (select with G418)
Growth in bacteria
  Bacterial resistance: Ampicillin, 100 μg/mL
  Growth temperature: 37°C
  Growth strain: DH5alpha
  Copy number: High Copy
Gene/Insert
  Gene/Insert name: TNFa 3' UTR
  Species: H. sapiens (human)
  Insert size (bp): 808
  Entrez Gene: TNF (a.k.a. DIF, IMD127, TNF-alpha, TNFA, TNFSF2, TNLG1F)
  Promoter: CMV
  Cloning method: Restriction Enzyme; 5′ cloning site BamHI (not destroyed); 3′ cloning site XbaI (not destroyed)
  Sequencing primers: 5′ CAT-F (5'-GTTTGTGATGGCTTCCATGTC-3')
Terms and licenses: Academic/Nonprofit Terms; Industry Terms: Not Available to Industry
Depositor comments: The 3′UTR was generated by PCR amplification from a liver cDNA library (Invitrogen). and the expression plasmids pMC-TNFα was constructed by inserting the 3′UTR of TNFα downstream of CAT in the pMC construct.
How to cite: pMC-TNFalpha was a gift from Martin Holcik (Addgene plasmid # 20210 ; http://n2t.net/addgene:20210 ; RRID:Addgene_20210)
