[The description below was written by a language model from this plasmid's Addgene catalogue record.]
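Description:
pMC-TNFalpha is a mammalian expression reporter plasmid built on the pcDNA3 backbone. It derives from an intermediate vector, pMC, which was made by placing a synthetic polylinker into pcDNA3 and then inserting the chloramphenicol acetyltransferase (CAT) coding sequence, amplified by PCR from a pCAT template. In bacteria the plasmid is maintained at high copy under ampicillin selection. In mammalian cells the backbone's neomycin resistance marker allows selection of stable transfectants with G418.

The payload is a chimeric reporter transcript. The CMV promoter drives CAT, and an approximately 808 bp fragment corresponding to the human TNF (TNF-alpha) 3′ untranslated region is cloned immediately downstream of the CAT open reading frame between BamHI and XbaI sites, both of which remain intact. The 3′UTR fragment was obtained by PCR from a liver cDNA library. Because the coding sequence and promoter are the same as in the parental pMC plasmid, differences in CAT mRNA level or CAT protein output relative to pMC can be attributed to the appended 3′UTR.

The TNF 3′UTR is generally known for carrying AU-rich elements that influence mRNA stability and translation, which makes such a construct useful as a reference for UTR-mediated post-transcriptional control. The associated publication concerns hnRNP A1-dependent destabilization of cIAP1 mRNA during UV-induced NF-kappaB signalling, suggesting that this plasmid belongs to a set of CAT–3′UTR reporters for mRNA stability studies, although the record does not spell out its exact experimental role. No feature table was provided, so details beyond the catalogue fields cannot be confirmed.
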