>Addgene plasmid #20210 | pMC-TNFalpha | addgene partial sequence | sequence record 26053 | 20210 with CMV-F
CTCTCTGGCTAACTAGAGAACCCACTGCTTACTGGCTTATCGAAATTAATACGACTCACTATAGGGAGAC
CCAAGCTTGCGGCCGCTAGCCTCGAGGAAGCTAAAATGGAGAAAAAAATCACTGGATATACCACCGTTGA
TATATCCCAATGGCATCGTAAAGAACATTTTGAGGCATTTCAGTCAGTTGCTCAATGTACCTATAACCAG
ACCGTTCAGCTGGATATTACGGCCTTTTTAAAGACCGTAAAGAAAAATAAGCACAAGTTTTATCCGGCCT
TTATTCACATTCTTGCCCGCCTGATGAATGCTCATCCGGAATTCCGTATGGCAATGAAAGACGGTGAGCT
GGTGATATGGGATAGTGTTCACCCTTGTTACACCGTTTTCCATGAGCAAACTGAAACGTTTTCATCGCTC
TGGAGTGAATACCACGACGATTTCCGGCAGTTTCTACACATATATTCGCAAGATGTGGCGTGTTACGGTG
AAAACCTGGCCTATTTCCCTAAAGGGTTTATTGAGAATATGTTTTTCGTCTCAGCCAATCCCTGGGTGAG
TTTCACCAGTTTTGATTTAAACGTGGCCAATATGGACAACTTCTTCGCCCCCGTTTTC
