>Addgene plasmid #20210 | pMC-TNFalpha | addgene partial sequence | sequence record 26054 | 20210 with CAT-F 5'- GTTTGTGATGGCTTCCATGTC
ACTGCGATGAGTGGCAGGGCGGGGCGTAATAAGGATCCGGAGGACGAACATCCAACCTTCCCAAACGCCT
CCCCTGCCCCAATCCCTTTATTACCCCCTCCTTCAGACACCCTCAACCTCTTCTGGCTCAAAAAGAGAAT
TGGGGGCTTAGGGTCGGAACCCAAGCTTAGAACTTTAAGCAACAAGACCACCACTTCGAAACCTGGGATT
CAGGAATGTGTGGCCTGCACAGTGAAGTGCTGGCAACCACTAAGAATTCAAACTGGGGCCTCCAGAACTC
ACTGGGGCCTACAGCTTTGATCCCTGACATCTGGAATCTGGAGACCAGGGAGCCTTTGGTTCTGGCCAGA
ATGCTGCAGGACTTGAGAAGACCTCACCTAGAAATTGACACAAGTGGACCTTAGGCCTTCCTCTCTCCAG
ATGTTTCCAGACTTCCTTGAGACACGGAGCCCAGCCCTCCCCATGGAGCCAGCTCCCTCTATTTATGTTT
GCACTTGTGATTATTTATTATTTATTTATTATTTATTTATTTACAGATGAATGTATTTATTTGGGAGACC
GGGGTATCCTGGGGGACCCAATGTAGGAGCTGCCTTGGCTCAGACATGTTTTCCGTGAAAACGGAGCTGA
ACAATAGGCTGTTCC
